>Addgene plasmid #14969 | pBV-Luc/Del-6 | addgene partial sequence | sequence record 21537 | LucNRev 5'-CCTTATGCAGTTGCTCTCC-3'
TTTGGCGTCTTCCATGGGTGGCTTTACCAACAGTACCGGAATGCCAAGCTTACTTAGATCGCAGATCTCG
ATACCGGATCCATTATATACCCGAATTCGATATCGACGTCCAGCTGCAAGGAGAGCCTTTCAGAGAAGCG
GGTCCTGGCAGCGGCGGGGAAGTGTCCCCAAATGGGCAGAATAGCCTCCCCGCGTCGGGAGAGTCGCGTC
CTTGCTCGGGTGTTGTAAGTTCCAGTGCAAAGTGCCCGCCCGCTGCTATGGGCAAAGTTTCGTGGATGCG
GCAAGGGTTGCGGACCGCTGGCTGGGGGATCAGCGGGAGGGCTGGGCCAGAGGCGAAGCCCCCTATTCGC
TCCGGATCTCCCTTCCCAGGACGCCCGCAGCGCAGCTCTGCTCGCCCGGCTCTTCCACCCTAGCCGGCCG
CCCGCTCGCTCCCTCTGCCTCTCGCTGGAATTACTACAGCGAGTTAGATAAAGCCCCGAAAACCGGCTTT
TATACTCAGCGCGATCCCTCCCTCCGTTCTTTTTCCCGCCAAGCCTCTGAGAAGCCCTGCCCTTCTCGAC
TATCGATAGAGAAATGTTCTGGCACCTGCACTTGCACTGGGGACAGCCTATTTTGCTAGTTTGTTTTGTT
TCGTTTTGTTTTGATGGAGAGCGTATGTTAGTACTATCGATTCACACAAAAAACCAACACACAGATGTAA
TGAAAATAAAGATATTTTATTGCGGCCGCT
