[The description below was written by a language model from this plasmid's Addgene catalogue record.]
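Description:
pBV-Luc/Del-6 is a mammalian luciferase reporter plasmid built on pBV-luciferase, a backbone of about 4.9 kb that the depositor describes as having low basal activity. That property makes it suited to measuring the contribution of an inserted promoter fragment against little background signal. The plasmid is maintained at high copy number in E. coli and selected with ampicillin. The record includes no feature table, so the origin of replication, the type of luciferase gene and any polyadenylation or other backbone elements are not specified.

The insert is a 442 bp fragment of the human c-myc (MYC) promoter spanning positions -109 to +334 relative to the P2 transcription initiation site. It was taken as an XhoI–PvuII fragment and subcloned into the reporter vector, with both sites preserved. A reverse sequencing primer in the luciferase coding region reads back across the insert, which indicates that the fragment lies upstream of luciferase, so that reporter output reflects the transcriptional activity of this proximal promoter region. The "Del-6" name suggests it is one member of a promoter deletion series, although the record does not describe the other members.

The associated publication concerns defective repression of c-myc in breast cancer cells and its place in the transforming growth factor beta growth arrest program. In that context, the construct would typically be transfected into mammalian cells to test whether this minimal stretch of the c-myc promoter responds to TGF-beta-mediated repression, and to help map the regulatory elements responsible by comparison with longer or shorter fragments.
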