Addgene plasmid #14969: pBV-Luc/Del-6
Depositing lab: Joan Massague. Depositing organization: Memorial Sloan-Kettering Cancer Center. Publication: Defective repression of c-myc in breast cancer cells: A loss at the core of the transforming growth factor beta growth arrest program. Chen CR, Kang Y, Massague J. Proc Natl Acad Sci U S A. 2001 Jan 30. 98(3):992-9. 10.1073/pnas.98.3.992 PubMed 11158583.
Backbone
  Vector backbone: pBV-luciferase
  Backbone size w/o insert (bp): 4900
  Vector type: Mammalian Expression, Luciferase
Growth in bacteria
  Bacterial resistance: Ampicillin, 100 μg/mL
  Growth temperature: 37°C
  Growth strain: DH5alpha
  Copy number: High Copy
Gene/Insert
  Gene/Insert name: c-myc promoter (-109/+334) (alt name: c-myc promoter)
  Species: H. sapiens (human)
  Insert size (bp): 442
  Mutation: -109/+334 (relative to the P2 transcription initiation site) of the c-myc promoter.
  Entrez Gene: MYC (a.k.a. MRTL, MYCC, bHLHe39, c-Myc)
  Cloning method: Restriction Enzyme; 5′ cloning site XhoI (not destroyed); 3′ cloning site PvuII (not destroyed)
  Sequencing primers: 5′ n/a; 3′ LucNrev
Terms and licenses: Academic/Nonprofit Terms; Industry Terms: Not Available to Industry
Depositor comments: XhoI to PvuII of c-myc promoter was subcloned into pBV-Luc, a low basal activity luciferase reporter plasmid.
How to cite: pBV-Luc/Del-6 was a gift from Joan Massague (Addgene plasmid # 14969 ; http://n2t.net/addgene:14969 ; RRID:Addgene_14969)
